Addgene plasmid #57632: tdEos-LaminB1-10
Purpose: Localization: Nuclear Envelope, Excitation: 505 / 569, Emission: 516 / 581
Depositing lab: Michael Davidson. Depositing organization: Florida State University, Tallahassee. Publication: Interferometric fluorescent super-resolution microscopy resolves 3D cellular ultrastructure. Shtengel G, Galbraith JA, Galbraith CG, Lippincott-Schwartz J, Gillette JM, Manley S, Sougrat R, Waterman CM, Kanchanawong P, Davidson MW, Fetter RD, Hess HF. Proc Natl Acad Sci U S A. 2009 Mar 3;106(9):3125-30. doi: 10.1073/pnas.0813131106. Epub 2009 Feb 6. PubMed 19202073.
Backbone
  Vector backbone: tdEos
  Backbone size w/o insert (bp): 4750
  Vector type: Mammalian Expression
  Selectable markers: Neomycin (select with G418)
Growth in bacteria
  Bacterial resistance: Kanamycin, 50 μg/mL
  Growth temperature: 37°C
  Growth strain: DH5alpha
  Copy number: High Copy
Gene/Insert
  Gene/Insert name: LaminB1 (alt name: NM_005573.2)
  Species: H. sapiens (human)
  Entrez Gene: LMNB1 (a.k.a. ADLD, LMN, LMN2, LMNB, MCPH26)
  Promoter: CMV
  Tag / fusion protein: tdEos
  Cloning method: Unknown
  Sequencing primers: 5′ CMV-F; 3′ SV40pA-R
Terms and licenses: Academic/Nonprofit Terms; Industry Terms
Depositor comments: . Excitation = 505 / 569; Emission = 516 / 581
How to cite: tdEos-LaminB1-10 was a gift from Michael Davidson (Addgene plasmid # 57632 ; http://n2t.net/addgene:57632 ; RRID:Addgene_57632)
