[The description below was written by a language model from this plasmid's Addgene catalogue record.]
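Description:
tdEos-LaminB1-10 is a mammalian expression plasmid that produces human lamin B1 (LMNB1) fused to the photoconvertible fluorescent protein tdEos, giving a marker for the nuclear envelope. It is built on a tdEos vector backbone of about 4.75 kb without the insert. In bacteria it is maintained as a high-copy plasmid under kanamycin selection. A neomycin resistance marker allows G418 selection of transfected mammalian cells. The record does not include a feature table, so the origins of replication and the exact layout of the resistance cassette are not stated. The listed 3′ sequencing primer suggests that the expression unit ends in an SV40 polyadenylation signal.

The fusion is driven by the CMV promoter, a strong constitutive promoter in most mammalian cell lines. The construct name suggests that tdEos sits at the N-terminus of lamin B1 and is joined by a 10-residue linker, but the record does not explicitly give the tag position or the linker. tdEos is a tandem dimer form of Eos. The record gives excitation/emission values of 505/516 nm for the green state and 569/581 nm for the red state, and near-UV illumination generally switches Eos from green to red. Lamin B1 is an intermediate filament protein of the nuclear lamina, so the fusion labels the inner face of the nuclear envelope. The associated publication concerns interferometric super-resolution fluorescence microscopy of three-dimensional cellular ultrastructure. This is consistent with use of the plasmid for photoactivated localization imaging, as well as for conventional imaging or photoconversion-based tracking of the nuclear lamina.
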