>Addgene plasmid #57632 | tdEos-LaminB1-10 | depositor partial sequence | sequence record 88785 | insert sequence
TGACGTCAGATCCGCTAGCGCTACCGGTCGCCACCATGAGTGCGATTAAGCCAGACATGAAGATCAACCT
CCGTATGGAAGGCAACGTAAACGGGCACCACTTTGTGATCGACGGAGATGGTACAGGCAAGCCTTTTGAG
GGAAAACAGAGTATGGATCTTGAAGTCAAAGAGGGCGGACCTCTGCCTTTTGCCTTTGATATCCTGACCA
CTGCATTCCATTACGGCAACAGGGTATTCGCCGAATATCCAGACCACATACAAGACTATTTTAAGCAGTC
GTTTCCTAAGGGGTATTCGTGGGAACGAAGCTTGACTTTCGAAGACGGGGGCATTTGCATTGCCAGAAAC
GACATAACAATGGAAGGGGACACTTTCTATAATAAAGTTCGATTTCACGGTGTAAACTTTCCCGCCAATG
GTCCAGTTATGCAGAAGAAGACGCTGAAATGGGAGCCCTCCACTGAGAAAATGTATGTGCGTGATGGAGT
GCTGACTGGTGATATTCGCATGGCTTTGTTGCTTGAAGGAAATGCCCATTACCGATGTGACTTCAGAACT
ACTTACAAAGCTAAGGAGAAGGGTGTCAAGTTACCAGGCTACCACTTTGTGGACCACTGCATTGAGATTT
TAAGCCATGACAAAGATTACAACAAGGTTAAGCTGTATGAGCATGCTGTTGCTCATTCTGGATTGCCTGA
CAATGCCAGACGATCCGGTAGCGGTCACGGTACTGGTTCTACTGGTTCTGGTTCTTCTGAGAGTGCGATT
AAGCCAGACATGAAGATCAACCTCCGTATGGAAGGCAACGTAAACGGGCACCACTTTGTGATCGACGGAG
ATGGTACAGGCAAGCCTTTTGAGGGAAAACAGAGTATGGATCTTGAAGTCAAAGAGGGCGGACCTCTGCC
TTTTGCCTTTGATATCCTGACCACTGCATTCCATTACGGCAACAGGGTATTCGCCGAATATCCAGACCAC
ATACAAGACTATTTTAAGCAGTCGTTTCCTAAGGGGTATTCGTGGGAACGAAGCTTGACTTTCGAAGACG
GGGGCATTTGCATTGCCAGAAACGACATAACAATGGAAGGGGACACTTTCTATAATAAAGTTCGATTTCA
CGGTGTAAACTTTCCCGCCAATGGTCCAGTTATGCAGAAGAAGACGCTGAAATGGGAGCCCTCCACTGAG
AAAATGTATGTGCGTGATGGAGTGCTGACTGGTGATATTCGCATGGCTTTGTTGCTTGAAGGAAATGCCC
ATTACCGATGTGACTTCAGAACTACTTACAAAGCTAAGGAGAAGGGTGTCAAGTTACCAGGCTACCACTT
TGTGGACCACTGCATTGAGATTTTAAGCCATGACAAAGATTACAACAAGGTTAAGCTGTATGAGCATGCT
GTTGCTCATTCTGGATTGCCTGACAATGCCAGACGATCCGGACTCAGATCTCGAGCTCAAGCTTCGATGG
CGACTGCGACCCCCGTGCCGCCGCGGATGGGCAGCCGCGCTGGCGGCCCCACCACGCCGCTGAGCCCCAC
GCGCCTGTCGCGGCTCCAGGAGAAGGAGGAGCTGCGCGAGCTCAATGACCGGCTGGCGGTGTACATCGAC
AAGGTGCGCAGCCTGGAGACGGAGAACAGCGCGCTGCAGCTGCAGGTGACGGAGCGCGAGGAGGTGCGCG
GCCGTGAGCTCACCGGCCTCAAGGCGCTCTACGAGACCGAGCTGGCCGACGCGCGACGCGCGCTCGACGA
CACGGCCCGCGAGCGCGCCAAGCTGCAGATCGAGCTGGGCAAGTGCAAGGCGGAACACGACCAGCTGCTC
CTCAACTATGCTAAGAAGGAATCTGATCTTAATGGCGCCCAGATCAAGCTTCGAGAATATGAAGCAGCAC
TCAATTCGAAAGATGCAGCTCTTGCTACTGCACTTGGTGACAAAAAAAGTTTAGAGGGAGATTTGGAGGA
TCTGAAGGATCAGATTGCCCAGTTGGAAGCCTCCTTAGCTGCAGCCAAAAAACAGTTAGCAGATGAAACT
TTACTTAAAGTAGATTTGGAGAATCGTTGTCAGAGCCTTACTGAGGACTTGGAGTTTCGCAAAAGCATGT
ATGAAGAGGAGATTAACGAGACCAGAAGGAAGCATGAAACGCGCTTGGTAGAGGTGGATTCTGGGCGTCA
AATTGAGTATGAGTACAAGCTGGCGCAAGCCCTTCATGAGATGAGAGAGCAACATGATGCCCAAGTGAGG
CTGTATAAGGAGGAGCTGGAGCAGACTTACCATGCCAAACTTGAGAATGCCAGACTGTCATCAGAGATGA
ATACTTCTACTGTCAACAGTGCCAGGGAAGAACTGATGGAAAGCCGCATGAGAATTGAGAGCCTTTCATC
CCAGCTTTCTAATCTACAGAAAGAGTCTAGAGCATGTTTGGAAAGGATTCAAGAATTAGAGGACTTGCTT
GCTAAAGAAAAAGACAACTCTCGTCGCATGCTGACAGACAAAGAGAGAGAGATGGCGGAAATAAGGGATC
AAATGCAGCAACAGCTGAATGACTATGAACAGCTTCTTGATGTAAAGTTAGCCCTGGACATGGAAATCAG
TGCTTACAGGAAACTCTTAGAAGGCGAAGAAGAGAGGTTGAAGCTGTCTCCAAGCCCTTCTTCCCGTGTG
ACAGTATCCCGAGCATCCTCAAGTCGTAGTGTACGTACAACTAGAGGAAAGCGGAAGAGGGTTGATGTGG
AAGAATCAGAGGCGAGTAGTAGTGTTAGCATCTCTCATTCCGCCTCAGCCACTGGAAATGTTTGCATCGA
AGAAATTGATGTTGATGGGAAATTTATCCGCTTGAAGAACACTTCTGAACAGGATCAACCAATGGGAGGC
TGGGAGATGATCAGAAAAATTGGAGACACATCAGTCAGTTATAAATATACCTCAAGATATGTGCTGAAGG
CAGGCCAGACTGTTACAATTTGGGCTGCAAACGCTGGTGTCACAGCCAGCCCCCCAACTGACCTCATCTG
GAAGAACCAGAACTCGTGGGGCACTGGCGAAGATGTGAAGGTTATATTGAAAAATTCTCAGGGAGAGGAG
GTTGCTCAAAGAAGTACAGTCTTTAAAACAACCATACCTGAAGAAGAGGAGGAGGAGGAAGAAGCAGCTG
GAGTGGTTGTTGAGGAAGAACTTTTCCACCAGCAGGGAACCCCAAGAGCATCCAATAGAAGCTGTGCAAT
TATGTAGGGATCCACCGGATCTAGATAACT
