>Addgene plasmid #57632 | tdEos-LaminB1-10 | addgene partial sequence | sequence record 106816 | CMV-F 5'-CGCAAATGGGCGGTAGGCGTG-3'
AGCGAGCTGGGTTTAGTGAACCGTCAGATCCGCTAGCGCTACCGGTCGCCACCATGAGTGCGATTAAGCC
AGACATGAAGATCAACCTCCGTATGGAAGGCAACGTAAACGGGCACCACTTTGTGATCGACGGAGATGGT
ACAGGCAAGCCTTTTGAGGGAAAACAGAGTATGGATCTTGAAGTCAAAGAGGGCGGACCTCTGCCTTTTG
CCTTTGATATCCTGACCACTGCATTCCATTACGGCAACAGGGTATTCGCCGAATATCCAGACCACATACA
AGACTATTTTAAGCAGTCGTTTCCTAAGGGGTATTCGTGGGAACGAAGCTTGACTTTCGAAGACGGGGGC
ATTTGCATTGCCAGAAACGACATAACAATGGAAGGGGACACTTTCTATAATAAAGTTCGATTTCACGGTG
TAAACTTTCCCGCCAATGGTCCAGTTATGCAGAAGAAGACGCTGAAATGGGAGCCCTCCACTGAGAAAAT
GTATGTGCGTGATGGAGTGCTGACTGGTGATATTCGCATGGCTTTGTTGCTTGAAGGAAATGCCCATTAC
CGATGTGACTTCAGAACTACTTACAAAGCTAAGGAGAAGGGTGTCAAGTTACCAGGCTACCACTTTGTGG
ACCACTGCATTGAGATTTTAAGCCATGACAAAGATTACAACAAGGTTAAGCTGTATGAGCATGCTGTTGC
TCATTCTGGATTGCCTGACAATGCCAGACGATCCGGTAGCGGTCACGGTACTGGTTCTACTGGTTCTGGT
TCTTCTGAGAGTGCGATTAAGCCAGACATGAAGATCAACCTCCGTATGGAAGGCAACGTAAACGGGCACC
A
